Addgene plasmid #206167: pMuLE (L1-L4) 4X PRE
Purpose: pMuLE L1-L4 entry plasmid containing 4 consensus PGR bindings sites upstream of a minimal 2YBTATA promoter
Depositing lab: Renee van Amerongen. Depositing organization: University of Amsterdam. Publication: A molecular toolbox to study progesterone receptor signaling. Aarts MT, Wagner M, van der Wal T, van Boxtel AL, van Amerongen R. J Mammary Gland Biol Neoplasia. 2023 Nov 29;28(1):24. doi: 10.1007/s10911-023-09550-0. PubMed 38019315.
Backbone
  Vector backbone: pMuLE ENTR MCS L1-L4
  Backbone size w/o insert (bp): 2668
  Total vector size (bp): 2755
  Vector type: Gateway cloning entry clone
Growth in bacteria
  Bacterial resistance: Kanamycin, 50 μg/mL
  Growth temperature: 37°C
  Growth strain: DH5alpha
  Copy number: Unknown
Gene/Insert
  Gene/Insert name: 4X PRE
  Species: H. sapiens (human), Synthetic; PRE is human PGR binding site, 2YBTATA is a synthetic minimal promotor
  Insert size (bp): 138
  Promoter: 2YBTATA
  Cloning method: Restriction Enzyme; 5′ cloning site BamHI (destroyed during cloning); 3′ cloning site BamHI (not destroyed)
  Sequencing primers: 5′ M13 Fw; 3′ M13 Rev
Resource information
  A portion of this plasmid was derived from a plasmid made by: 4X PRE sites are the same as in Addgene plasmid #206159
Terms and licenses: Academic/Nonprofit Terms; Industry Terms: Not Available to Industry
How to cite: pMuLE (L1-L4) 4X PRE was a gift from Renee van Amerongen (Addgene plasmid # 206167 ; http://n2t.net/addgene:206167 ; RRID:Addgene_206167)
