[The description below was written by a language model from this plasmid's Addgene catalogue record and pLannotate feature annotations shown in this document.]
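Description:
pMuLE (L1-L4) 4X PRE is a small Gateway entry clone (about 2.75 kb) built on the pMuLE ENTR MCS L1-L4 backbone, part of the MultiSite Gateway-based pMuLE system in which several entry modules are assembled in a defined order into a destination vector. It is maintained in E. coli through a high-copy ColE1/pUC-type origin and selected with kanamycin via an aminoglycoside phosphotransferase gene. The backbone also carries rrnB T1 and T2 terminators upstream of the recombination cassette, which insulate it from read-through transcription, along with a T7 promoter and short lacZα and lacI remnants that appear to be vector leftovers rather than functional parts.

The payload sits between the attL1 and attL4 sites and is a 138 bp regulatory module: four copies of a consensus progesterone response element (PRE), the human progesterone receptor (PGR) binding site, placed upstream of the synthetic minimal 2YBTATA promoter. The feature table detects only a short minimal TATA-box promoter fragment in this interval and does not annotate the PRE repeats themselves. The insert was cloned by restriction enzyme using BamHI, with the 5′ site destroyed and the 3′ site retained. No reporter or other coding sequence is present in this plasmid. As the L1-L4 position supplies the first module of a multi-fragment LR reaction, the element is meant to be combined with downstream entry clones, such as a reporter gene, so that expression becomes dependent on ligand-activated PGR binding while the minimal promoter keeps basal activity low. It belongs to a toolbox for studying progesterone receptor signalling, and its PRE sites match those of a related plasmid in that collection.
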