Features (pLannotate 1.2.2; 10 found; start..end, strand, type, name):
    137..164     -  terminator     rrnB T2 terminator: transcription terminator T2 from the E. coli rrnB gene
    296..339     +  terminator     rrnB T1 terminator: Escherichia coli rrnB; transcription terminator T1 from the E. coli rrnB gene
    386..422     -  CDS            lacZα (fragment): LacZα fragment of β-galactosidase; lacZ fragment
    438..537     +  protein_bind   attL1: mutant version of attL; recombination site for the Gateway® LR reaction LR Clonase™
    680..696     +  promoter       minP (fragment): minimal TATA-box promoter with low basal activity
    727..822     -  protein_bind   attL4: mutant version of attL; recombination site for the Gateway® LR reaction LR Clonase™
    854..872     -  promoter       T7 promoter: promoter for bacteriophage T7 RNA polymerase
   1006..1815    +  CDS            KanR: aminoglycoside phosphotransferase; aph(3')-Ia; confers resistance to kanamycin in bacteria or G418 (Geneticin®) in eukaryotes
   1962..2550    +  rep_origin     ori: high-copy-number ColE1/pMB1/pBR322/pUC origin of replication
   2733..82      +  CDS            lacI (fragment) (across the origin): lac repressor; lacI; The lac repressor binds to the lac operator to inhibit transcription in E. coli. This inhibition can be relieved by adding lactose or isopropyl-β-D-thiogalactopyranoside (IPTG).
>Addgene plasmid #206167 | pMuLE (L1-L4) 4X PRE | addgene full sequence | sequence record 417823 | Addgene NGS Result
GCAAACCGCCTCTCCCCGCGCGTTGGCCGATTCATTAATGCAGCTGGCACGACAGGTTTCCCGACTGGAA
AGCGGGCAGTGAGCGCAACGCAATTAATACGCGTACCGCTAGCCAGGAAGAGTTTGTAGAAACGCAAAAA
GGCCATCCGTCAGGATGGCCTTCTGCTTAGTTTGATGCCTGGCAGTTTATGGCGGGCGTCCTGCCCGCCA
CCCTCCGGGCCGTTGCTTCACAACGTTCAAATCCGCTCCCGGCGGATTTGTCCTACTCAGGAGAGCGTTC
ACCGACAAACAACAGATAAAACGAAAGGCCCAGTCTTCCGACTGAGCCTTTCGTTTTATTTGATGCCTGG
CAGTTCCCTACTCTCGCGTTAACGCTAGCATGGATGTTTTCCCAGTCACGACGTTGTAAAACGACGGCCA
GTCTTAAGCTCGGGCCCCAAATAATGATTTTATTTTGACTGATAGTGACCTGTTCGTTGCAACAAATTGA
TGAGCAATGCTTTTTTATAATGCCAACTTTGTACAAAAAAGCAGGCTGGAGACCCAAGCTTGGTACCGAG
CTCGGATCTGTAGCTAGAACATCCTGTACAGTATCCGTAGCTAGAACATCCTGTACAGGATCTGTAGCTA
GAACATCCTGTACAGTATCCGTAGCTAGAACATCCTGTACAGGATCCTCTAGAGGGTATATAATGGGGGC
CACTCGAGCATGCATCTAGAGGCACCCAACTTTTCTATACAAAGTTGGCATTATAAGAAAGCATTGCTTA
TCAATTTGTTGCAACGAACAGGTCACTATCAGTCAAAATAAAATCATTATTTGCCATCCAGCTGCAGGGC
GGCCGCGATATCCCCTATAGTGAGTCGTATTACATGGTCATAGCTGTTTCCTGGCAGCTCTGGCCCGTGT
CTCAAAATCTCTGATGTTACATTGCACAAGATAAAAATATATCATCATGAACAATAAAACTGTCTGCTTA
CATAAACAGTAATACAAGGGGTGTTATGAGCCATATTCAACGGGAAACGTCGAGGCCGCGATTAAATTCC
AACATGGATGCTGATTTATATGGGTATAAATGGGCTCGCGATAATGTCGGGCAATCAGGTGCGACAATCT
ATCGCTTGTATGGGAAGCCCGATGCGCCAGAGTTGTTTCTGAAACATGGCAAAGGTAGCGTTGCCAATGA
TGTTACAGATGAGATGGTCAGACTAAACTGGCTGACGGAATTTATGCCTCTTCCGACCATCAAGCATTTT
ATCCGTACTCCTGATGATGCATGGTTACTCACCACTGCGATCCCCGGAAAAACAGCATTCCAGGTATTAG
AAGAATATCCTGATTCAGGTGAAAATATTGTTGATGCGCTGGCAGTGTTCCTGCGCCGGTTGCATTCGAT
TCCTGTTTGTAATTGTCCTTTTAACAGCGATCGCGTATTTCGTCTCGCTCAGGCGCAATCACGAATGAAT
AACGGTTTGGTTGATGCGAGTGATTTTGATGACGAGCGTAATGGCTGGCCTGTTGAACAAGTCTGGAAAG
AAATGCATAAACTTTTGCCATTCTCACCGGATTCAGTCGTCACTCATGGTGATTTCTCACTTGATAACCT
TATTTTTGACGAGGGGAAATTAATAGGTTGTATTGATGTTGGACGAGTCGGAATCGCAGACCGATACCAG
GATCTTGCCATCCTATGGAACTGCCTCGGTGAGTTTTCTCCTTCATTACAGAAACGGCTTTTTCAAAAAT
ATGGTATTGATAATCCTGATATGAATAAATTGCAGTTTCATTTGATGCTCGATGAGTTTTTCTAATCAGA
ATTGGTTAATTGGTTGTAACACTGGCAGAGCATTACGCTGACTTGACGGGACGGCGCAAGCTCATGACCA
AAATCCCTTAACGTGAGTTACGCGTCGTTCCACTGAGCGTCAGACCCCGTAGAAAAGATCAAAGGATCTT
CTTGAGATCCTTTTTTTCTGCGCGTAATCTGCTGCTTGCAAACAAAAAAACCACCGCTACCAGCGGTGGT
TTGTTTGCCGGATCAAGAGCTACCAACTCTTTTTCCGAAGGTAACTGGCTTCAGCAGAGCGCAGATACCA
AATACTGTTCTTCTAGTGTAGCCGTAGTTAGGCCACCACTTCAAGAACTCTGTAGCACCGCCTACATACC
TCGCTCTGCTAATCCTGTTACCAGTGGCTGCTGCCAGTGGCGATAAGTCGTGTCTTACCGGGTTGGACTC
AAGACGATAGTTACCGGATAAGGCGCAGCGGTCGGGCTGAACGGGGGGTTCGTGCACACAGCCCAGCTTG
GAGCGAACGACCTACACCGAACTGAGATACCTACAGCGTGAGCTATGAGAAAGCGCCACGCTTCCCGAAG
GGAGAAAGGCGGACAGGTATCCGGTAAGCGGCAGGGTCGGAACAGGAGAGCGCACGAGGGAGCTTCCAGG
GGGAAACGCCTGGTATCTTTATAGTCCTGTCGGGTTTCGCCACCTCTGACTTGAGCGTCGATTTTTGTGA
TGCTCGTCAGGGGGGCGGAGCCTATGGAAAAACGCCAGCAACGCGGCCTTTTTACGGTTCCTGGCCTTTT
GCTGGCCTTTTGCTCACATGTTCTTTCCTGCGTTATCCCCTGATTCTGTGGATAACCGTATTACCGCCTT
TGAGTGAGCTGATACCGCTCGCCGCAGCCGAACGACCGAGCGCAGCGAGTCAGTGAGCGAGGAAGCGGAA
GAGCGCCCAATAC
